Addgene plasmid #228323: pMT1481
Purpose: 2,4-Diacetylphloroglucinol (DAPG)-regulatable EGFP expression
Depositing lab: Jun Ishii. Depositing organization: Kobe University. Publication: Designing strong inducible synthetic promoters in yeasts. Tominaga M, Shima Y, Nozaki K, Ito Y, Someda M, Shoya Y, Hashii N, Obata C, Matsumoto-Kitano M, Suematsu K, Matsukawa T, Hosoya K, Hashiba N, Kondo A, Ishii J. Nat Commun. 2024 Dec 19;15(1):10653. doi: 10.1038/s41467-024-54865-z. PubMed 39702268.
Backbone
  Vector backbone: pUC19
  Vector type: Yeast Expression, Synthetic Biology
  Selectable markers: Hygromycin
Growth in bacteria
  Bacterial resistance: Ampicillin, 100 μg/mL
  Growth temperature: 37°C
  Growth strain: DH5alpha
  Copy number: High Copy
Gene/Insert
  Gene/Insert name: EGFP
  Species: Synthetic; Aequorea victoria
  Promoter: 2,4-Diacetylphloroglucinol-regulatable synthetic promoter (KpPhl1.20)
  Cloning method: Ligation Independent Cloning
Terms and licenses: Academic/Nonprofit Terms; Industry Terms: Not Available to Industry
How to cite: pMT1481 was a gift from Jun Ishii (Addgene plasmid # 228323 ; http://n2t.net/addgene:228323 ; RRID:Addgene_228323)
