[The description below was written by a language model from this plasmid's Addgene catalogue record and pLannotate feature annotations shown in this document.]
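Description:
pMT1481 is a 7,077-nt yeast expression and synthetic biology plasmid built on a pUC19 backbone. It places EGFP under the control of KpPhl1.20, a synthetic promoter regulated by 2,4-diacetylphloroglucinol (DAPG). In E. coli it is maintained as a high-copy plasmid through the ColE1/pUC origin and selected with ampicillin via the bla gene. Remnants of the pUC lac region (CAP site, lac promoter and operator, lacZα and MCS fragments) are also annotated. No yeast replication origin or centromere appears in the feature table, which suggests genomic integration rather than episomal maintenance, though the record does not state this.

The reporter cassette consists of the EGFP coding sequence followed by a short AOX1 coding fragment and the Pichia pastoris (Komagataella phaffii) AOX1 terminator. The KpPhl1.20 promoter itself is not annotated, but it presumably lies in the unannotated stretch just upstream of EGFP. The "Kp" prefix and the AOX1 terminator point to K. phaffii as the intended host, although the record does not name a host species. Selection in yeast is by hygromycin, using the E. coli hph phosphotransferase gene driven by a TEF1 promoter fragment and ended by a CYC1 terminator fragment. A full-length S. cerevisiae ARG4 (argininosuccinate lyase) open reading frame with a flanking DED81 fragment is also present. It could serve as an auxotrophic marker or a homology region, but its role is not recorded. No DAPG-responsive regulator such as PhlF is annotated, so it is presumably supplied by the host strain or another construct. The plasmid serves as a fluorescent readout for characterising the strength and inducibility of this synthetic promoter.
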