Features (pLannotate 1.2.2; 21 found; start..end, strand, type, name):
     96..200     +  promoter       AmpR promoter: bla
    201..1061    +  CDS            AmpR: β-lactamase; bla; confers resistance to ampicillin, carbenicillin, and related antibiotics
   1232..1820    +  rep_origin     ori: high-copy-number ColE1/pMB1/pBR322/pUC origin of replication
   2003..2095    +  CDS            lacI (fragment): lac repressor; lacI; The lac repressor binds to the lac operator to inhibit transcription in E. coli. This inhibition can be relieved by adding lactose or isopropyl-β-D-thiogalactopyranoside (IPTG).
   2108..2129    +  protein_bind   CAP binding site: CAP binding activates transcription in the presence of cAMP. E. coli catabolite activator protein
   2144..2174    +  promoter       lac promoter: promoter for the E. coli lac operon
   2182..2198    +  protein_bind   lac operator: The lac repressor binds to the lac operator to inhibit transcription in E. coli. This inhibition can be relieved by adding lactose or isopropyl-β-D-thiogalactopyranoside (IPTG). lac repressor encoded by lacI
   2243..2311    +  CDS            DED81 (fragment): SYNC_SACPA - Protein inferred from homology: Swiss-Prot protein existence level 3. From Saccharomyces paradoxus (Yeast) (Saccharomyces douglasii).
   2503..3867    +  CDS            ARG4: ARLY_YEAST - Experimental evidence at protein level: Swiss-Prot protein existence level 1. From Saccharomyces cerevisiae (strain ATCC 204508 / S288c) (Baker's yeast).
   3877..3900    -  misc_feature   MCS (fragment): pUC18/19 multiple cloning site
   4014..4730    +  CDS            EGFP: EGFP is a basic (constitutively fluorescent) green fluorescent protein published in 1996, derived from Aequorea victoria. It is reported to be a rapidly-maturing weak dimer with moderate acid sensitivity.
   4739..4804    +  CDS            AOX1 (fragment): ALOX1_KOMPC - Experimental evidence at protein level: Swiss-Prot protein existence level 1. Major isoform of alcohol oxidase, which catalyzes the oxidation of methanol to formaldehyde and hydrogen peroxide, the first step in the methanol utilization pathway of methylotrophic yeasts. From Komagataella phaffii (strain ATCC 76273 / CBS 7435 / CECT 11047 / NRRL Y-11430 / Wegner 21-1) (Yeast) (Pichia pastoris).
   4808..5054    +  terminator     AOX1 terminator: Pichia pastoris AOX1; transcription terminator for AOX1
   5075..5100    -  misc_feature   MCS (fragment): pUC18/19 multiple cloning site
   5099..5437    +  promoter       TEF1 promoter (fragment): S. cerevisiae TEF1; promoter for EF-1α
   5451..6473    +  CDS            hph: KHYB_ECOLX - Experimental evidence at protein level: Swiss-Prot protein existence level 1. The aminoglycoside phosphotransferases achieve inactivation of their antibiotic substrates by phosphorylation. Only phosphorylates hygromycin and closely related compounds such as demethyl analogs and destomycin. From Escherichia coli.
   6488..6601    +  terminator     CYC1 terminator (fragment): S. cerevisiae CYC1; transcription terminator for CYC1
   6604..6661    -  CDS            lacI (fragment): lac repressor; lacI; The lac repressor binds to the lac operator to inhibit transcription in E. coli. This inhibition can be relieved by adding lactose or isopropyl-β-D-thiogalactopyranoside (IPTG).
   6679..6836    +  CDS            lacZα (fragment): LacZα fragment of β-galactosidase; lacZ fragment
   6842..6941    -  misc_feature   bom (fragment): basis of mobility region from pBR322
   7043..1       -  CDS            rop (fragment) (across the origin): Rop protein, which maintains plasmids at low copy number; rop
>Addgene plasmid #228323 | pMT1481 | addgene full sequence | sequence record 458279 | Addgene NGS Result
GACGAAAGGGCCTCGTGATACGCCTATTTTTATAGGTTAATGTCATGATAATAATGGTTTCTTAGACGTC
AGGTGGCACTTTTCGGGGAAATGTGCGCGGAACCCCTATTTGTTTATTTTTCTAAATACATTCAAATATG
TATCCGCTCATGAGACAATAACCCTGATAAATGCTTCAATAATATTGAAAAAGGAAGAGTATGAGTATTC
AACATTTCCGTGTCGCCCTTATTCCCTTTTTTGCGGCATTTTGCCTTCCTGTTTTTGCTCACCCAGAAAC
GCTGGTGAAAGTAAAAGATGCTGAAGATCAGTTGGGTGCACGAGTGGGTTACATCGAACTGGATCTCAAC
AGCGGTAAGATCCTTGAGAGTTTTCGCCCCGAAGAACGTTTTCCAATGATGAGCACTTTTAAAGTTCTGC
TATGTGGCGCGGTATTATCCCGTATTGACGCCGGGCAAGAGCAACTCGGTCGCCGCATACACTATTCTCA
GAATGACTTGGTTGAGTACTCACCAGTCACAGAAAAGCATCTTACGGATGGCATGACAGTAAGAGAATTA
TGCAGTGCTGCCATAACCATGAGTGATAACACTGCGGCCAACTTACTTCTGACAACGATCGGAGGACCGA
AGGAGCTAACCGCTTTTTTGCACAACATGGGGGATCATGTAACTCGCCTTGATCGTTGGGAACCGGAGCT
GAATGAAGCCATACCAAACGACGAGCGTGACACCACGATGCCTGTAGCAATGGCAACAACGTTGCGCAAA
CTATTAACTGGCGAACTACTTACTCTAGCTTCCCGGCAACAATTAATAGACTGGATGGAGGCGGATAAAG
TTGCAGGACCACTTCTGCGCTCGGCCCTTCCGGCTGGCTGGTTTATTGCTGATAAATCTGGAGCCGGTGA
GCGTGGGTCTCGCGGTATCATTGCAGCACTGGGGCCAGATGGTAAGCCCTCCCGTATCGTAGTTATCTAC
ACGACGGGGAGTCAGGCAACTATGGATGAACGAAATAGACAGATCGCTGAGATAGGTGCCTCACTGATTA
AGCATTGGTAACTGTCAGACCAAGTTTACTCATATATACTTTAGATTGATTTAAAACTTCATTTTTAATT
TAAAAGGATCTAGGTGAAGATCCTTTTTGATAATCTCATGACCAAAATCCCTTAACGTGAGTTTTCGTTC
CACTGAGCGTCAGACCCCGTAGAAAAGATCAAAGGATCTTCTTGAGATCCTTTTTTTCTGCGCGTAATCT
GCTGCTTGCAAACAAAAAAACCACCGCTACCAGCGGTGGTTTGTTTGCCGGATCAAGAGCTACCAACTCT
TTTTCCGAAGGTAACTGGCTTCAGCAGAGCGCAGATACCAAATACTGTTCTTCTAGTGTAGCCGTAGTTA
GGCCACCACTTCAAGAACTCTGTAGCACCGCCTACATACCTCGCTCTGCTAATCCTGTTACCAGTGGCTG
CTGCCAGTGGCGATAAGTCGTGTCTTACCGGGTTGGACTCAAGACGATAGTTACCGGATAAGGCGCAGCG
GTCGGGCTGAACGGGGGGTTCGTGCACACAGCCCAGCTTGGAGCGAACGACCTACACCGAACTGAGATAC
CTACAGCGTGAGCTATGAGAAAGCGCCACGCTTCCCGAAGGGAGAAAGGCGGACAGGTATCCGGTAAGCG
GCAGGGTCGGAACAGGAGAGCGCACGAGGGAGCTTCCAGGGGGAAACGCCTGGTATCTTTATAGTCCTGT
CGGGTTTCGCCACCTCTGACTTGAGCGTCGATTTTTGTGATGCTCGTCAGGGGGGCGGAGCCTATGGAAA
AACGCCAGCAACGCGGCCTTTTTACGGTTCCTGGCCTTTTGCTGGCCTTTTGCTCACATGTTCTTTCCTG
CGTTATCCCCTGATTCTGTGGATAACCGTATTACCGCCTTTGAGTGAGCTGATACCGCTCGCCGCAGCCG
AACGACCGAGCGCAGCGAGTCAGTGAGCGAGGAAGCGGAAGAGCGCCCAATACGCAAACCGCCTCTCCCC
GCGCGTTGGCCGATTCATTAATGCAGCTGGCACGACAGGTTTCCCGACTGGAAAGCGGGCAGTGAGCGCA
ACGCAATTAATGTGAGTTAGCTCACTCATTAGGCACCCCAGGCTTTACACTTTATGCTTCCGGCTCGTAT
GTTGTGTGGAATTGTGAGCGGATAACAATTTCACACAGGAAACAGCTATGACCATGATTACGCCGCTAGC
CATGGTTGTGCGACAGATTCACTGTGAAAGACTGTTCATTATACCCACGTTTCACTGGGAGATGTAAGCC
TTAGGTGTTTTACCCTGATTAGATAATACAATAACCAACAGAAATACGAGAATCTAAACTAATTTCGATG
ATTCATTTTTCTTTTTACCGCGCTGCCTCTTTTGGCAATTCTTTCACCTATATTCTACCTTCTCTTTCCT
TTTGTTCTAAACTTATTACCAGCTATCTATGTCGAATCAAGAAGAAGGACTTAAACTGTGGGGTGGCAGG
TTTACTGGGGCTACTGACCCCTTGATGGATTTGTATAACGCTTCCTTACCTTACGACAAGAAAATGTACA
AGGTGGATTTAGAAGGAACAAAAGTTTACACTGAGGGCCTGGAGAAAATTAATTTGCTAACTAAAGACGA
ACTAAGTGAGATTCATCGTGGTCTCAAATTGATTGAAGCAGAGTGGGCAGAAGGGAAGTTTGTTGAGAAG
CCAGGGGATGAGGATATTCACACTGCTAATGAACGTCGCTTGGGTGAGTTGATTGGTCGTGGAATCTCTG
GTAAGGTTCATACCGGAAGGTCTAGAAATGATCAAGTTGCCACTGATATGCGGTTGTATGTCAGAGACAA
TCTAACTCAGTTGGCTGACTATCTGAAGCAGTTCATTCAAGTAATCATCAAGAGAGCTGAACAGGAAATA
GACGTCTTGATGCCCGGTTATACTCACTTGCAAAGAGCTCAACCAATCAGATGGTCTCACTGGTTGAGCA
TGTATGCTACCTATTTCACTGAAGATTATGAGAGACTGAATCAAATCGTTAAAAGGTTGAACAAATCCCC
ATTGGGAGCTGGAGCTTTGGCTGGTCATCCTTATGGAATTGATCGTGAATACATTGCTGAGAGATTAGGG
TTTGATTCTGTTATTGGTAATTCTTTGGCCGCTGTTTCAGACAGAGATTTTGTAGTCGAAACCATGTTCT
GGTCTTCGTTGTTTATGAATCATATTTCTCGATTCTCAGAAGATTTGATCATTTACTCCACTGGAGAGTT
TGGATTTATCAAGTTGGCAGATGCTTATTCTACTGGATCTTCTCTGATGCCTCAAAAAAAAAACCCAGAC
TCTTTGGAGTTATTGAGGGGTAAATCTGGTAGATGTTTTGGGGCCTTGGCTGGTTTCCTCATGTCTATTA
AGTCCATTCCGTCAACCTATAACAAAGATATGCAAGAGGATAAGGAGCCTTTATTTGATACTCTAATCAC
TGTAGAGCACTCGATTTTGATAGCATCCGGTGTAGTTTCTACCTTGAACATTGATGCCGAACGAATGAAG
AATGCTCTAACTATGGATATGCTGGCTACAGATCTTGCCGACTATTTAGTTAGAAGGGGAGTTCCATTCA
GAGAAACTCACCACATTTCTGGTGAATGTGTCAGACAAGCCGAGGAGTTGAACCTTTCTGGTATTGATCA
GTTGTCCCTCGAACAATTGAAATCCATTGACTCCCGTTTTGAGGCTGATGTGGCTTCAACGTTTGACTTT
GAAGCCAGTGTTGAAAAAAGAACTGCCACCGGAGGAACTTCTAAGACTGCTGTTTTAAAGCAATTGGATG
CACTGAATGAAAAGCTAGAGTCTTGACTGCAGGTCGACTCTAGAGGATCCATGATACGAAACGTACCGTA
TCGTTAAGGTTGATATATAAATCCCAGATGATCTGCTTTTGAAACTATTTTCAGTATCTTGATTCGTTTA
CTTACAAACAACTATTGACTAGTATGGTTTCTAAGGGTGAAGAGTTGTTCACTGGTGTTGTTCCAATCTT
GGTTGAGTTGGACGGTGACGTTAACGGACACAAGTTCTCTGTTTCTGGTGAAGGTGAGGGTGACGCTACT
TACGGAAAGTTGACTTTGAAGTTCATCTGTACTACTGGTAAGTTGCCAGTTCCATGGCCAACTTTGGTTA
CTACTTTGACTTACGGTGTTCAGTGTTTCTCCAGATACCCAGACCACATGAAGCAGCACGATTTCTTCAA
GTCTGCTATGCCAGAGGGTTACGTTCAAGAGAGAACTATCTTCTTCAAGGACGACGGTAACTACAAGACT
AGAGCTGAGGTTAAGTTCGAGGGTGACACATTGGTTAACAGAATCGAGTTGAAGGGTATCGACTTCAAAG
AGGACGGAAACATCTTGGGTCACAAGTTGGAGTACAACTACAACTCCCACAACGTTTACATCATGGCTGA
CAAGCAGAAGAACGGTATCAAGGTTAACTTCAAGATCAGACACAACATCGAGGACGGTTCCGTTCAATTG
GCTGACCACTACCAACAGAACACTCCAATTGGTGACGGTCCAGTTTTGTTGCCAGACAACCACTACTTGT
CCACTCAATCCGCTTTGTCCAAGGACCCAAACGAGAAGAGAGATCACATGGTTTTGTTGGAGTTCGTTAC
TGCTGCTGGTATCACTTTGGGTATGGACGAGTTGTACAAGTAACTCGAGCCTTAGACATGACTGTTCCTC
AGTTCAAGTTGGGCACTTACGAGAAGACCGGTCTTGCTAGATTCTAATCAAGAGGATGTCAGAATGCCAT
TTGCCTGAGAGATGCAGGCTTCATTTTTGATACTTTTTTATTTGTAACCTATATAGTATAGGATTTTTTT
TGTCATTTTGTTTCTTCTCGTACGAGCTTGCTCCTGATCAGCCTATCTCGCAGCTGATGAATATCTTGTG
GTAGGGGTTTGGGAAAATCATTCGAGTTTGATGTTTTTCTTGGTATTTCCCACTCCTCTTCAGAGTACAG
AAGATTAAGTGAGACGTTCGTTTGTGCAAGCTTAGATCCCCGGGTACCGAGCTCGAATTCGCCGTACCAC
TTCAAAACACCCAAGCACAGCATACTAAATTTCCCCTCTTTCTTCCTCTAGGGTGTCGTTAATTACCCGT
ACTAAAGGTTTGGAAAAGAAAAAAGAGACCGCCTCGTTTCTTTTTCTTCGTCGAAAAAGGCAATAAAAAT
TTTTATCACGTTTCTTTTTCTTGAAAATTTTTTTTTTTGATTTTTTTCTCTTTCGATGACCTCCCATTGA
TATTTAAGTTAATAAACGGTCTTCAATTTCTCAAGTTTCAGTTTCATTTTTCTTGTTCTATTACAACTTT
TTTTACTTCTTGCTCATTAGAAAGAAAGCATAGCAATCTAATCTAAGTTTTAATTACAAAATGAAGAAGC
CAGAGTTGACTGCTACTTCCGTTGAGAAGTTCTTGATCGAGAAGTTCGACTCCGTTTCCGACTTGATGCA
ATTGTCTGAAGGTGAAGAGTCCAGAGCTTTCTCCTTTGACGTTGGTGGTAGAGGTTACGTTTTGAGAGTT
AATTCCTGTGCTGACGGTTTCTACAAGGACAGATACGTTTACAGACACTTCGCTTCCGCTGCTTTGCCAA
TTCCAGAGGTTTTGGACATTGGTGAGTTCTCCGAGTCCTTGACTTACTGTATCTCCAGAAGAGCTCAGGG
AGTTACATTGCAAGACTTGCCAGAAACTGAGTTGCCAGCTGTTTTGCAACCAGTTGCTGAAGCTATGGAC
GCTATTGCTGCTGCTGACTTGTCTCAAACTTCTGGTTTTGGTCCATTCGGTCCACAGGGTATTGGTCAGT
ACACTACTTGGAGAGACTTCATCTGTGCTATCGCTGACCCACATGTTTACCACTGGCAAACTGTTATGGA
CGATACTGTTTCCGCTTCCGTTGCTCAGGCTTTGGACGAATTGATGTTGTGGGCTGAAGATTGTCCTGAG
GTTAGACATTTGGTTCACGCTGACTTCGGTTCCAACAACGTTTTGACTGACAACGGTAGAATCACTGCTG
TTATCGACTGGTCCGAAGCTATGTTCGGTGACTCTCAATACGAGGTTGCTAACATCTTCTTTTGGAGACC
ATGGTTGGCTTGTATGGAACAGCAGACTAGATACTTCGAGAGAAGACACCCAGAATTGGCTGGTTCCCCA
AGATTGAGAGCTTACATGTTGAGAATCGGTTTGGACCAGTTGTACCAGTCCTTGGTTGATGGTAACTTCG
ATGATGCTGCTTGGGCTCAAGGTAGATGTGACGCTATCGTTAGATCCGGTGCTGGTACTGTTGGTAGAAC
TCAGATTGCTAGAAGATCCGCTGCTGTTTGGACTGACGGTTGTGTTGAAGTTTTGGCTGACTCCGGTAAC
AGAAGACCATCCACTAGACCAAGAGCTAAAGAGGTTGGTAGAGTTTAAGTATTAAGAACGTTATTTATAT
TTCAAATTTTTCTTTTTTTTCTCTACAGACGCTGTACGCATGTAACATTATACTGAAAACCTTGCTTGAG
AAGGTTTTGGGACGCTCGAAGATCCAGCTGCATTAATGAATCGGCCAACGCGCGGGGAGAGGCGGTTTGC
GTATTGGGCGCTCTTCCGCTTCCTCGGAATTCACTGGCCGTCGTTTTACAACGTCGTGACTGGGAAAACC
CTGGCGTTACCCAACTTAATCGCCTTGCAGCACATCCCCCTTTCGCCAGCTGGCGTAATAGCGAAGAGGC
CCGCACCGATCGCCCTTCCCAACAGTTGCGCAGCCTGAATGGCGAATGGCGCCTGATGCGGTATTTTCTC
CTTACGCATCTGTGCGGTATTTCACACCGCATATGGTGCACTCTCAGTACAATCTGCTCTGATGCCGCAT
AGTTAAGCCAGCCCCGACACCCGCCAACACCCGCTGACGCGCCCTGACGGGCTTGTCTGCTCCCGGCATC
CGCTTACAGACAAGCTGTGACCGTCTCCGGGAGCTGCATGTGTCAGAGGTTTTCACCGTCATCACCGAAA
CGCGCGA
